>Addgene plasmid #201700 | pGFP-mTet1s pc3901 | addgene full sequence | sequence record 437901 | Addgene NGS Result
TTGAGATCCTTTTTTTCTGCGCGTAATCTGCTGCTTGCAAACAAAAAAACCACCGCTACCAGCGGTGGTT
TGTTTGCCGGATCAAGAGCTACCAACTCTTTTTCCGAAGGTAACTGGCTTCAGCAGAGCGCAGATACCAA
ATACTGTTCTTCTAGTGTAGCCGTAGTTAGGCCACCACTTCAAGAACTCTGTAGCACCGCCTACATACCT
CGCTCTGCTAATCCTGTTACCAGTGGCTGCTGCCAGTGGCGATAAGTCGTGTCTTACCGGGTTGGACTCA
AGACGATAGTTACCGGATAAGGCGCAGCGGTCGGGCTGAACGGGGGGTTCGTGCACACAGCCCAGCTTGG
AGCGAACGACCTACACCGAACTGAGATACCTACAGCGTGAGCTATGAGAAAGCGCCACGCTTCCCGAAGG
GAGAAAGGCGGACAGGTATCCGGTAAGCGGCAGGGTCGGAACAGGAGAGCGCACGAGGGAGCTTCCAGGG
GGAAACGCCTGGTATCTTTATAGTCCTGTCGGGTTTCGCCACCTCTGACTTGAGCGTCGATTTTTGTGAT
GCTCGTCAGGGGGGCGGAGCCTATGGAAAAACGCCAGCAACGCGGCCTTTTTACGGTTCCTGGCCTTTTG
CTGGCCTTTTGCTCACATGTTCTTTCCTGCGTTATCCCCTGATTCTGTGGATAACCGTATTACCGCCTTT
GAGTGAGCTGATACCGCTCGCCGCAGCCGAACGACCGAGCGCAGCGAGTCAGTGAGCGAGGAAGCGGAAG
AGCGCCCAATACGCAAACCGCCTCTCCCCGCGCGTTGGCCGATTCATTAATGCAGCAATTAGTCAGCAAC
CATAGTCCCGCCCCTAACTCCGCCCATCCCGCCCCTAACTCCGCCCAGTTCCGCCCATTCTCCGCCCCAT
GGCTGACTAATTTTTTTTATTTATGCAGAGGCCGAGGCCGCCTCGGCCTCTGAGCTATTCCAGAAGTAGT
GAAGAGGCTTTTTTGGAGGCCTAGGCTTTTGCAAAAAGCTCCTCGAGGTCGACGGTATACAGACATGATA
AGATACATTGATGAGTTTGGACAAACCACAACTAGAATGCAGTGAAAAAAATGCTTTATTTGTGAAATTT
GTGATGCTATTGCTTTATTTGTAACCATTATAAGCTGCAATAAACAAGTTGGGGTGGGCGAAGAACTCCA
GCATGAGATCCCCGCGCTGGAGGATCATCCAGCCGGCGTCCCGGAAAACGATTCCGAAGCCCAACCTTTC
ATAGAAGGCGGCGGTGGAATCGAAATCTCGTAGCACGTGTCAGTCCTGCTCCTCGGCCACGAAGTGCTTA
GCCCTCCCACACATAACCAGAGGGCAGCAATTCACGAATCCCAACTGCCGTCGGCTGTCCATCACTGTCC
TTCACTATGGCTTTGATCCCAGGATGCAGATCGAGAAGCACCTGTCGGCACCGTCCGCAGGGGCTCAAGA
TGCCCCTGTTCTCATTTCCGATCGCGACGATACAAGTCAGGTTGCCAGCTGCCGCAGCAGCAGCAGTGCC
CAGCACCACGAGTTCTGCACAAGGTCCCCCAGTAAAATGATATACATTGACACCAGTGAAGATGCGGCCG
TCGCTAGAGAGAGCTGCGCTGGCGACGCTGTAGTCTTCAGAGATGGGGATGCTGTTGATTGTAGCCGTTG
CTCTTTCAATGAGGGTGGATTCTTCTTGAGACAAAGGCTTGGCCATGGTGGCAAGCTTATCATCGTGTTT
TTCAAAGGAAAACCACGTCCCCGTGGTTCGGGGGGCCTAGACGTTTTTTTAACCTCGACTAAACACATGT
AAAGCATGTGCACCGAGGCCCCAGATCAGATCCCATACAATGGGGTACCTTCTGGGCATCCTTCAGCCCC
TTGTTGAATACGCTTGAGGAGAGCCATTTGACTCTTTCCACAACTATCCAACTCACAACGTGGCACTGGG
GTTGTGCCGCCTTTGCAGGTGTATCTTATACACGTGGCTTTTGGCCGCAGAGGCACCTGTCGCCAGGTGG
GGGGTTCCGCTGCCTGCAAAGGGTCGCTACAGACGTTGTTTGTCTTCAAGAAGCTTCCAGAGGAACTGCT
TCCTTCACGACATTCAACAGACCTTGCATTCCTTTGGCGAGAGGGGAAAGACCCCTAGGAATGCTCGTCA
AGAAGACAGGGCCAGGTTTCCGGGCCCTCACATTGCCAAAAGACGGCAATATGGTGGAAAATAACATATA
GACAAACGCACACCGGCCTTATTCCAAGCGGCTTCGGCCAGTAACGTTAGGGGGGGGGGAGGGAGAGGGG
GGGGGGGGGGGGGCGGAATTCGTTAACTGCGGCCGCTTAGACCCAACGATTGTAGGGTCCCGCAACATGA
GTGAGAGAGTATGGGGACACGGTAACAACATTGTCTCGGGTTAAGGTTGATGCAACTCGAGAAGGAATTT
GGTGTGATAAATTGGCTTCGGGGGATACATCAGGACACTCCCGGTCTGCGGGCTTTTTTTTCGTTACTTT
TTTGCATTTACACTTAATTTTGTTGATATCAAAACCATGATTAGGCTTGTTTAGGCTTTTGTGCTGGTAG
AATACAAGGGACACACGAAAAGGGACCCCTCGTTTGGGGGAGCGCAAAGAGGTGGTAGCATGAAGCTCCT
TCCGAGCGCACTCAATGAGCACCGAGCCGTGAATGGGTGCTATCGCCACGCCACCAAAGGAAGGATCGGC
GTAGATCTCCTCACTGTCTGACCAGAATTCATCAAGTTGAGGCAAGTTATCGTCCTCGGGGTGCTGAGGC
TCATCCGCTTCAGGGTGCCGCTCATCTTCCACCTGACAGGAAGCCAGTTTCTGAGAATTGCTGAGGAGAG
GGAGCTGCTGGTTTGACTGGTTAGAAGTTAGCTGCTCAGATGGACTAGTGAGAGGCTCAGCATGAACGGG
AGAATCGGCTGTGGGAAGAGACTGGTGAGGATGAGCAGCCACCTCGGCAGGCTGCACCGTTCCAGTACAT
TCCCCAGCAGCTGCATTAGCACCACTGTGTGCTCCAGAAGGCATTGTGCAGTGGAGAATACTACTTGTTT
CTGCAAACCCACCTGAGGCTGTTTTACTGTACGTACAGGTAGATGTTTCTGCGGAGGAAGCCTGCAGGGG
ACAGAAGTCTGTAGATTCGTCTTTCACTAGGTGAGAAGTAGATGAGGCTGATGAAAAGCTCTTAGTGTTG
TGTGAACCTGGGGCTCCCTTTGGGCTGGCAGAGATCCTCTTCCTTCTGAGACCAGCAGTACCTGATTTAT
TGTGGTTCTGCTTCATTTTGGCCCTCTTCCCACATCGAGGAACAGGCTCAGTAAAACGTAGTCGCCTCTT
CCTGGTTGGCCCATTGACTTGGATGGCCCCAGATTTGATTTTGGCCTTCATCCCTTCCACGGAGCCAAAT
TCATCAGTGTCTGCAAGCCGGTATAGTGGCAGGACGTGGAGTTGTTCATCCTCGGGACAATTTGTGTCAC
GGCCATCTGCTCGAATCAACGTACACACCACGGTGCTTCCGTTGTGCATGTTGTGAATGTCCTTGTGAGA
ATGGGCACAAAAATCCATGCAACAGGTGACACCAGAGAAAGGACGCCCCTCTTCATTTCCAAGTCGACAG
TCTCCAGCAACTTCTTCATATTCCACCTGATTTTGATAAGCAACTGGAGCCATCTGCTTGTAAAGTGGAG
CTAATACTGTAGCCAATTCTTGTAAATTCTTTTCAAGCTGTTTTTCCTCTCTGCTTATGAGGGTCTTGCG
GTCTGGAATGATCCACCCGGTTTTCACGTCACTTCCTTCAGAACTCATTCCAGTAATTCTCTTATAGTAG
TTATGTAAGGGGTAGTTTGGAGCAAGTCTGAATTTTCTGGGGTTTTCACTCCTCCCAAACTTACAGCCGT
TGAAATACATGCTCCACGAACAGCCAAAGGAGAAGGACGCTCCGCAGGTTTTTGGGTCGATGCCTTGACA
GGTGCAGGTACGCTTTTTGTTGAGGGTACATCTTCGGTCTGTGGGATGTCCGCTGTAGGACCTCAAGTTC
TCAGTGAGCTCTTTGTACAGGCGGTCAGCCATCAGGCGAGGGATACCTTCCCACAGCAGGATAAGGACAA
CTATCACAGCCGTCGAACAGTGATGGTCTACACGCTCACGAACCAAACAAATAAGCTTCTCTTCAGGACC
ACTTCTTCTGATCACCCACTTGGCGACCGGGCAGCCCTGAGAGCTCTTCCCTTCCTTCCCCGTGAACACT
ATCTTCTCAATCCGGATTGCCTTCCCCTTCTGGCCAAACCTAGTCTCCATGAGCTCCCTGACAGCAGCCA
CACTTGGTCCTGCCCCAAGGTGTGTATAATATGGGCCTTTTTCTTTTTGTGTACCTCCATCACAGTCACA
GGGTGCAGCTTCCTGTTCCTTCAATCCAGCTATCAGGTTTTTTGCAGGCTTGCTAAGTAAGTCCATGATG
CTCTCTTTAAATTCTGACTGTGCACTGTCTGTGGTGGGACCCAGTGGTCCATTGCTTGATGTTTGAGCTT
CACGCTTCTCCGTAACAACTGTAATTCCATCGAAATGTAACACTTTCCCTTTCCTGAGGATTGATGCTGG
GTCTGGCAAGAGTGTGTCAGGGGAGGTACCAGGCAACGTCGGTGGTGGTATCTGATGCACCAGGTTCTCT
TGAGCGCCTAGATGAAACTGTGTTTGGGCAGCACCAGCCATTATATTAGCACACTGGTTAGATGGTGGGG
ACTGGGGCAGAGGGTGAGCTTCCTGATTGACACTCACCATGGGCTGTCCCTGAGAATTATCTGCCGGCTC
TGCAAATGTCTGCCCACCGGATTCTGTCTTGAATTGGCATGTTGGCAGAGAATCTGATGGTTCAACCTTC
ACTTTCTCCTTTGCCAATTCAGGGTTTCTTGTGAATTTTATCTGATTGATAGGAGGAAATAACTCATTAT
GTTGTGAGGGTGTTTTACTCTGAGTCACGGGCTTTAATATTTGGTTAAAGACAGGAATATTTCTCAACAG
AACAGGAAAACTACGTGGACTAGACTGGCCAAACCTTTGAAACTTAGATGACATCCAAATGTCATGCATT
TTACTATACTCTATAGCTAGCTGCTCTTGCTTCTTCTGATCATTTTCTTGAGAGCTTCGGGCTGGGGGTT
TCTTTTTCCGCTTGTTTGCGTGTGGGGTCGCTCTTGCCTTTTTCTGGGCCTTCTTTGGCTTTGCTGATGG
TACACTGGGTTTAGTTTGTGTACTAGAGGGTGGCTTCTGATGTACCATGCGTTTCTCCTGACTGTGTTTT
TGCTTTGTGTTCTTTGCAACAAGGCTTTCTGGTGTACTTTCAGCATTCCTGACCTCGGCGTTGATGTGAT
TAATCGTGGATGCAAGTTGGGTCAATTGTGCTGCGACATCTTCTTCAATTTGACTGTAGGGTGCATCCTG
GCATGATGGGTCATGGGAACTCAAATTCTGATCGCAGCTTAGTACCTGACTGCAGTTTTCAAGATTGTGA
CTTTCTATGGGCAATGGATGTGAATTCTCAAAACCATCAAAGGGAGCTCTCCCACCAGCAGCGCCTTTCT
TCTCAGCTGTAGGTGAACTTGGATATCCTTGTGATTTTATAAGTGCTTGGTTAGTAGCGAAACTATCAGG
TGACTTGAATGTTCTGTTCTGGCCATTAAAGACAACAGTGTCATGGTGAAGGCCCTTTCCTTGAACGTTT
GGGTCTTGGAGGTCTTTTCTCACCGAATGAAGGATAGCCTTGCAACTGTTAAGCAGACTAGCCGTTTTCT
GATGCGCTTCTTCATCCTTCTCCGGCTTGGATGGGGAGGAGCTCTCTGAGGGCGCTTCTGAGAGCTGAGT
CAGGGCTTCTATGGCTACCACTTGTTCCAGCGTTAATCTCCTGTCCTTCATTAGGGATAGAAGACTTGGC
TGAACCGGAGAGCCATCTTTGGGTTCTTTGTTGGGTACCTTCTCAGGAGGGTGAGGTCGACTCCCAGCGC
TGTGTGTATTAGGGTGATTATTAAAGATGGTGGGTTCTGCACCAGACCTGCAGTTCAAGCCAGGCTTCTG
GAAGAGCAGGGTGTTCCTTGGCCCCTTGAGATGATCACACTCCCCCCCGGAGGTGGTGACACTCATGGCA
TCCTTGCAGTTTGAGGGATCAGTCAGCAATTTAGAGGAATTATTTCCCAACGCCTTGCTAAATTCCTCAT
GATTCAATTTGTTGAGCGGAAGGTGTGTGTCAGTGGGTAAACAGTGTACATTTTTCATGCCGTTCCTTAT
GGTCTGGGCAAATGTCGGAGAAGGGTTGGTTTGCTGCTTGTCATCTTCAGAGGGCTGGGGGTTTTCCACC
CCAGTTAAATTGGCATCACAGCTTCCTTTGACTTGACCCTCTGCTAAGTGTGATTTCTTGTTTGGCGCCC
ACTTCTCCACCTCAATTCCCGTCATGCCGCCTGCATTCTTCCTTACATTTTCAAGGGGATGTGTGATCAA
ATCCAACCTTTGCTCTTCTTCCCCATGACCACGTCTACTGCAGTCCATGCGATCGCCTCGAGATCTTCCT
TGGAAGTATAGGTTTTCTCCGGACTTGTACAGCTCGTCCATGCCGAGAGTGATCCCGGCGGCGGTCACGA
ACTCCAGCAGGACCATGTGATCGCGCTTCTCGTTGGGGTCTTTGCTCAGGGCGGACTGGGTGCTCAGGTA
GTGGTTGTCGGGCAGCAGCACGGGGCCGTCGCCGATGGGGGTGTTCTGCTGGTAGTGGTCGGCGAGCTGC
ACGCTGCCGTCCTCGATGTTGTGGCGGATCTTGAAGTTCACCTTGATGCCGTTCTTCTGCTTGTCGGCCA
TGATATAGACGTTGTGGCTGTTGTAGTTGTACTCCAGCTTGTGCCCCAGGATGTTGCCGTCCTCCTTGAA
GTCGATGCCCTTCAGCTCGATGCGGTTCACCAGGGTGTCGCCCTCGAACTTCACCTCGGCGCGGGTCTTG
TAGTTGCCGTCGTCCTTGAAGAAGATGGTGCGCTCCTGGACGTAGCCTTCGGGCATGGCGGACTTGAAGA
AGTCGTGCTGCTTCATGTGGTCGGGGTAGCGGCTGAAGCACTGCACGCCGTAGGTCAGGGTGGTCACGAG
GGTGGGCCAGGGCACGGGCAGCTTGCCGGTGGTGCAGATGAACTTCAGGGTCAGCTTGCCGTAGGTGGCA
TCGCCCTCGCCCTCGCCGGACACGCTGAACTTGTGGCCGTTTACGTCGCCGTCCAGCTCGACCAGGATGG
GCACCACCCCGGTGAACAGCTCCTCGCCCTTGCTCACCATGGTGGCGACCGGCCGGTGGATCCGAATTCT
TTGCCAAAATGATGAGACAGCACAATAACCAGCACGTTGCCCAGGAGCTGTAGGAAAAAGAAGAAGGCAT
GAACATGGTTAGCAGAGGCTCTAGAGCCGCCGGTCACACGCCAGAAGCCGAACCCCGCCCTGCCCCGTCC
CCCCCGAAGGCAGCCGTCCCCCCGCGGACAGCCCCGAGGCTGGAGAGGGAGAAGGGGACGGCGGCGCGGC
GACGCACGAAGGCCCTCCCCGCCCATTTCCTTCCTGCCGGCGCCGCACCGCTTCGCCCCGCGCCCGCTAG
AGGGGGTGCGGCGGCGCCTCCCAGATTTCGGCTCCGCACAGATTTGGGACAAAGGAAGTCCCTGCGCCCT
CTCGCACGATTACCATAAAAGGCAATGGCTGCGGCTCGCCGCGCCTCGACAGCCGCCGGCGCTCCGGGGG
CCGCCGCGCCCCTCCCCCGAGCCCTCCCCGGCCCGAGGCGGCCCCGCCCCGCCCGGCACCCCCACCTGCC
GCCACCCCCCGCCCGGCACGGCGAGCCCCGCGCCACGCCCCGTACGGAGCCCCGCACCCGAAGCCGGGCC
GTGCTCAGCAACTCGGGGAGGGGGGTGCAGGGGGGGTTGCAGCCCGACCGACGCGCCCACACCCCCTGCT
CACCCCCCCACGCACACACCCCGCACGCAGCCTTTGTTCCCCTCGCAGCCCCCCCCGCACCGCGGGGCAC
CGCCCCCGGCCGCGCTCCCCTCGCGCACACTGCGGAGCGCACAAAGCCCCGCGCCGCGCCCGCAGCGCTC
ACAGCCGCCGGGCAGCGCGGAGCCGCACGCGGCGCTCCCCACGCACACACACACGCACGCACCCCCCGAG
CCGCTCCCCCCGCACAAAGGGCCCTCCCGGAGCCCCTCAAGGCTTTCACGCAGCCACAGAAAAGAAACAA
GCCGTCATTAAACCAAGCGCTAATTACAGCCCGGAGGAGAAGGGCCGTCCCGCCCGCTCACCTGTGGGAG
TAACGCGGTCAGTCAGAGCCGGGGCGGGCGGCGCGAGGCGGCGGCGGAGCGGGGCACGGGGCGAAGGCAG
CGCGCAGCGACTCCCGCCCGCCGCGCGCTTCGCTTTTTATAGGGCCGCCGCCGCCGCCGCCTCGCCATAA
AAGGAAACTTTCGGAGCGCGCCGCTCTGATTGGCTGCCGCCGCACCTCTCCGCCTCGCCCCGCCCCGCCC
CTCGCCCCGCCCCGCCCCGCCTGGCGCGCGCCCCCCCCCCCCCCCCGCCCCCATCGCTGCACAAAATAAT
TAAAAAATAAATAAATACAAAATTGGGGGTGGGGAGGGGGGGGAGATGGGGAGAGTGAAGCAGAACGTGG
GGCTCACCTCGACCATGGTAATAGCGATGACTAATACGTAGATGTACTGCCAAGTAGGAAAGTCCCATAA
GGTCATGTACTGGGCATAATGCCAGGCGGGCCATTTACCGTCATTGACGTCAATAGGGGGCGTACTTGGC
ATATGATACACTTGATGTACTGCCAAGTGGGCAGTTTACCGTAAATACTCCACCCATTGACGTCAATGGA
AAGTCCCTATTGGCGTTACTATGGGAACATACGTCATTATTGACGTCAATGGGCGGGGGTCGTTGGGCGG
TCAGCCAGGCGGGCCATTTACCGTAAGTTATGTAACGCGGAACTCCATATATGGGCTATGAACTAATGAC
CCCGTAATTGATTACTATTAATAACTAGGACGCGTCCTATAGTGAGTCGTATTACAATTCACTGGCCGTC
GTTTTACAACGTCGTGACTGGGAAAACCCTGGCGTTACCCAACTTAATCGCCTTGCAGCACATCCCCCTT
TCGCCAGCTGGCGTAATAGCGAAGAGGCCCGCACCGATCGCCCTTCCCAACAGTTGCGCAGCCTGAATGG
CGAATGGACGCGCCCTGTAGCGGCGCATTG
[101 nt withheld, positions 9271-9371]
C
[91 nt withheld, positions 9373-9463]
A
[49 nt withheld, positions 9465-9513]
CCTTTGACGTTGGAGTCCACGTTCTTT
[37 nt withheld, positions 9541-9577]
ACCCTATCTCGGTCTATTCTTTTGATTTATAAGGGATTTTGCCGATTTCGGCCTATTGGTTAAAAAATGA
GCTGATTTAACAAAAATTTAACGCGAATTTTAACAAAATATTAACGCTTACAATTTCCTGATGCGGTATT
TTCTCCTTACGCATCTGTGCGGTATTTCACACCGCATATGGTGCACTCTCAGTACAATCTGCTCTGATGC
CGCATAGTTAAGCCAGCCCCGACACCCGCCAACACCCGCTGACGCGCCCTGACGGGCTTGTCTGCTCCCG
GCATCCGCTTACAGACAAGCTGTGACCGTCTCCGGGAGCTGCATGTGTCAGAGGTTTTCACCGTCATCAC
CGAAACGCGCGAGACGAAAGGGCCTCGTGATACGCCTATTTTTATAGGTTAATGTCATGATAATAATGGT
TTCTTAGACGTCAGGTGGCACTTTTCGGGGAAATGTGCGCGGAACCCCTATTTGTTTATTTTTCTAAATA
CATTCAAATATGTATCCGCTCATGAGACAATAACCCTGATAAATGCTTCAATAATATTGAAAAAGGAAGA
GTATGAGTATTCAACATTTCCGTGTCGCCCTTATTCCCTTTTTTGCGGCATTTTGCCTTCCTGTTTTTGC
TCACCCAGAAACGCTGGTGAAAGTAAAAGATGCTGAAGATCAGTTGGGTGCACGAGTGGGTTACATCGAA
CTGGATCTCAACAGCGGTAAGATCCTTGAGAGTTTTCGCCCCGAAGAACGTTTTCCAATGATGAGCACTT
TTAAAGTTCTGCTATGTGGCGCGGTATTATCCCGTATTGACGCCGGGCAAGAGCAACTCGGTCGCCGCAT
ACACTATTCTCAGAATGACTTGGTTGAGTACTCACCAGTCACAGAAAAGCATCTTACGGATGGCATGACA
GTAAGAGAATTATGCAGTGCTGCCATAACCATGAGTGATAACACTGCGGCCAACTTACTTCTGACAACGA
TCGGAGGACCGAAGGAGCTAACCGCTTTTTTGCACAACATGGGGGATCATGTAACTCGCCTTGATCGTTG
GGAACCGGAGCTGAATGAAGCCATACCAAACGACGAGCGTGACACCACGATGCCTGTAGCAATGGCAACA
ACGTTGCGCAAACTATTAACTGGCGAACTACTTACTCTAGCTTCCCGGCAACAATTAATAGACTGGATGG
AGGCGGATAAAGTTGCAGGACCACTTCTGCGCTCGGCCCTTCCGGCTGGCTGGTTTATTGCTGATAAATC
TGGAGCCGGTGAGCGTGGGTCTCGCGGTATCATTGCAGCACTGGGGCCAGATGGTAAGCCCTCCCGTATC
GTAGTTATCTACACGACGGGGAGTCAGGCAACTATGGATGAACGAAATAGACAGATCGCTGAGATAGGTG
CCTCACTGATTAAGCATTGGTAACTGTCAGACCAAGTTTACTCATATATACTTTAGATTGATTTAAAACT
TCATTTTTAATTTAAAAGGATCTAGGTGAAGATCCTTTTTGATAATCTCATGACCAAAATCCCTTAACGT
GAGTTTTCGTTCCACTGAGCGTCAGACCCCGTAGAAAAGATCAAAGGATCTTC
Features (pLannotate 1.2.2; 22 found; start..end, strand, type, name):
      1..589     +  rep_origin     ori: high-copy-number ColE1/pMB1/pBR322/pUC origin of replication
    772..826     +  CDS            lacI (fragment): lac repressor; lacI; The lac repressor binds to the lac operator to inhibit transcription in E. coli. This inhibition can be relieved by adding lactose or isopropyl-β-D-thiogalactopyranoside (IPTG).
    826..1015    +  promoter       SV40 promoter: SV40 early promoter
   1021..1038    -  misc_feature   MCS (fragment): pBluescript multiple cloning site
   1049..1170    -  polyA_signal   SV40 poly(A) signal: SV40 polyadenylation signal
   1165..1290    -  CDS            ble (fragment): BLE_KLEPN - Experimental evidence at protein level: Swiss-Prot protein existence level 1. Binding protein with a strong affinity to the bleomycin family of antibiotics. Binds to CL990; an antimitotic-antibiotic compound. From Klebsiella pneumoniae.
   1300..1327    -  CDS            BleoR (fragment): antibiotic-binding protein; Sh ble from Streptoalloteichus hindustanus; confers resistance to bleomycin, phleomycin, and Zeocin™
   1328..1726    -  CDS            BSD: blasticidin S deaminase; Aspergillus terreus BSD; confers resistance to blasticidin
   1737..2199    -  misc_feature   IRES: internal ribosome entry site (IRES) of the encephalomyocarditis virus (EMCV)
   2308..2326    +  promoter       chicken β-actin promoter (fragment): contains a 21-bp deletion relative to the standard chicken β-actin promoter
   2350..6570    -  CDS            Tet1 (fragment): TET1_MOUSE - Also known as Cxxc6, Kiaa1676. Experimental evidence at protein level: Swiss-Prot protein existence level 1. Dioxygenase that catalyzes the conversion of the modified genomic base 5-methylcytosine (5mC) into 5-hydroxymethylcytosine (5hmC) and plays a key role in active DNA demethylation. Also mediates subsequent conversion of 5hmC into 5-formylcytosine (5fC), and conversion of 5fC to 5-carboxylcytosine (5caC). Conversion of 5mC into 5hmC, 5fC and 5caC probably constitutes the first step in cytosine demethylation. Methylation at the C5 position of cytosine bases is an epigenetic mo
   6604..7320    -  CDS            EGFP: EGFP is a basic (constitutively fluorescent) green fluorescent protein published in 1996, derived from Aequorea victoria. It is reported to be a rapidly-maturing weak dimer with moderate acid sensitivity.
   7398..8414    -  intron         chimeric intron: chimera between introns from chicken β-actin and rabbit β-globin
   8415..8692    -  promoter       chicken β-actin promoter: No description available
   8694..8997    -  enhancer       CMV enhancer: human cytomegalovirus immediate early enhancer
   9066..9084    -  promoter       T7 promoter: promoter for bacteriophage T7 RNA polymerase
   9087..9244    +  CDS            lacZα (fragment): LacZα fragment of β-galactosidase; lacZ fragment
   9248..9703    +  rep_origin     f1 ori (sequence partly withheld): f1 bacteriophage origin of replication; arrow indicates direction of (+) strand synthesis
   9704..9803    -  misc_feature   bom (fragment): basis of mobility region from pBR322
   9905..9940    -  CDS            rop (fragment): Rop protein, which maintains plasmids at low copy number; rop
  10035..10139   +  promoter       AmpR promoter: bla
  10140..11000   +  CDS            AmpR: β-lactamase; bla; confers resistance to ampicillin, carbenicillin, and related antibiotics
