[The description below was written by a language model from this plasmid's Addgene catalogue record and pLannotate feature annotations shown in this document.]
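Description:
pGFP-mTet1s pc3901 is a mammalian expression plasmid that produces the short isoform of mouse Tet1 (Tet1s) fused at its N-terminus to EGFP. It was derived from a parental plasmid carrying GFP-tagged full-length Tet1: the Tet1s fragment was amplified from that template and swapped in for the full-length coding sequence between AsiSI and NotI sites. The plasmid is propagated in E. coli through a high-copy ColE1/pUC-type origin with ampicillin selection (AmpR under its own bla promoter), and it also carries an f1 origin. The catalogue lists a total size of 11,225 bp, slightly larger than the 11,170 nt sequenced record on which the feature table is based.

Expression is driven by the CAG promoter, annotated here as its three components: the CMV immediate-early enhancer, the chicken β-actin promoter and a chimeric β-actin/β-globin intron, which together give strong constitutive transcription in many mammalian cell types. EGFP lies immediately downstream, followed by the Tet1 open reading frame. Tet1 is a dioxygenase that oxidises 5-methylcytosine to 5-hydroxymethylcytosine and onward to 5-formyl- and 5-carboxylcytosine. Downstream of Tet1 in the same orientation, an EMCV IRES precedes a blasticidin S deaminase gene, apparently joined to fragments of a bleomycin/Zeocin resistance sequence, and an SV40 polyadenylation signal. This arrangement suggests a bicistronic transcript that would allow blasticidin selection of expressing cells, although the catalogue fields do not list a mammalian selection marker. The construct suits live-cell or fixed-cell imaging of Tet1s localisation, and the associated study concerns isoform-specific recruitment of Tet1 to replicating heterochromatin and its effect on methylcytosine oxidation.
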