Addgene plasmid #201700: pGFP-mTet1s pc3901
Purpose: Expresses of GFP-tagged mTet1s in mammalian cells
Depositing lab: Cristina Cardoso. Publication: Isoform-specific and ubiquitination dependent recruitment of Tet1 to replicating heterochromatin modulates methylcytosine oxidation. Arroyo M, Hastert FD, Zhadan A, Schelter F, Zimbelmann S, Rausch C, Ludwig AK, Carell T, Cardoso MC. Nat Commun. 2022 Sep 2;13(1):5173. doi: 10.1038/s41467-022-32799-8. PubMed 36056023.
Backbone
  Vector backbone: GFP Tet1 full-length (pc2271)
  Backbone size w/o insert (bp): 6977
  Total vector size (bp): 11225
  Modifications to backbone: A GFP-tagged construct encoding the short isoform of Tet1 (pc3901) was generated by amplifying the respective fragment from full-length Tet1 (pc2271) and replacing the full-length Tet1 sequence with the Tet1s sequence by restriction with AsiSI and NotI
  Vector type: Mammalian Expression
Growth in bacteria
  Bacterial resistance: Ampicillin, 100 μg/mL
  Growth temperature: 37°C
  Growth strain: DH5alpha
  Copy number: Unknown
Gene/Insert
  Gene/Insert name: Tet1s (alt name: Tet1 short isoform)
  Species: M. musculus (mouse)
  GenBank ID: NM_001406381.1
  Entrez Gene: Tet1 (a.k.a. 2510010B09Rik, Cxxc6, D10Ertd17e, LCX, mKIAA1676)
  Promoter: CAG
  Tag / fusion protein: GFP (N terminal on backbone)
  Cloning method: Restriction Enzyme; 5′ cloning site AsiSI (unknown if destroyed); 3′ cloning site NotI (unknown if destroyed)
  Sequencing primers: 5′ ATAAGCAGCGATCGCATGGACTGCAGTAGAC; 3′ ATAAGCAGCGGCCGCTTAGACCCAACGATTG
Terms and licenses: Academic/Nonprofit Terms; Industry Terms: Not Available to Industry
How to cite: pGFP-mTet1s pc3901 was a gift from Cristina Cardoso (Addgene plasmid # 201700 ; http://n2t.net/addgene:201700 ; RRID:Addgene_201700)
